Addgene plasmid #39295: pFA6a-3HA-kanMX6
Depositing lab: Jurg Bahler & John Pringle. Depositing organization: University of North Carolina at Chapel Hill. Publication: Heterologous modules for efficient and versatile PCR-based gene targeting in Schizosaccharomyces pombe. Bahler J, Wu JQ, Longtine MS, Shah NG, McKenzie A 3rd, Steever AB, Wach A, Philippsen P, Pringle JR. Yeast. 1998 Jul;14(10):943-51. 10.1002/(SICI)1097-0061(199807)14:10<943::AID-YEA292>3.0.CO;2-Y PubMed 9717240.
Backbone
  Vector backbone: pFA6a
  Backbone size w/o insert (bp): 2300
  Vector type: Yeast genomic targeting
  Selectable markers: Gentamicin
Growth in bacteria
  Bacterial resistance: Ampicillin, 100 μg/mL
  Growth temperature: 37°C
  Growth strain: DH5alpha
  Copy number: Unknown
Gene/Insert
  Gene/Insert name: KanR (alt name: kanamycin resistance cassette)
  Insert size (bp): 2000
  Tag / fusion protein: 3HA (N terminal on insert); yeast ADH1 terminator (N terminal on insert); A. gossypii translation elongation factor 1a gene promoter (N terminal on insert); A. gossypii translation elongation factor 1a gene terminator (C terminal on insert)
  Cloning method: Restriction Enzyme; 5′ cloning site PacI (not destroyed); 3′ cloning site PmeI (not destroyed)
  Sequencing primers: 5′ Sp6_primer; 3′ T7_promoter
Terms and licenses: Academic/Nonprofit Terms; Industry Terms: Not Available to Industry
Depositor comments: 1nt mismatch at bp#102 which may affect NheI site. Should not effect plasmid function.
How to cite: pFA6a-3HA-kanMX6 was a gift from Jurg Bahler & John Pringle (Addgene plasmid # 39295 ; http://n2t.net/addgene:39295 ; RRID:Addgene_39295)
