[The description below was written by a language model from this plasmid's Addgene catalogue record and pLannotate feature annotations shown in this document.]
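Description:
pFA6a-3HA-kanMX6 is a 4.3 kb yeast genomic targeting plasmid built on the pFA6a backbone. It serves as a PCR template for tagging chromosomal genes rather than as a vector that replicates in yeast. No yeast origin or centromere is annotated. In E. coli it is propagated through a high-copy ColE1/pUC-type origin and selected with ampicillin via the β-lactamase gene and its native promoter. Short lacI, rop and bom fragments are also annotated; these appear to be non-functional backbone remnants. SP6 and T7 promoters flank the module and provide the sequencing primer sites.

The payload, cloned between retained PacI and PmeI sites, comprises three tandem HA epitope tags, then the S. cerevisiae ADH1 transcription terminator, then the kanMX selectable marker. In kanMX, a kanamycin resistance coding sequence is driven by the Ashbya gossypii translation elongation factor 1α promoter and closed by the matching terminator. These heterologous regulatory elements limit homology to the host genome. The catalogue lists the yeast selectable marker as gentamicin, which most likely refers to the related aminoglycoside G418 (geneticin), the usual selection for kanMX.

The associated publication describes modules for PCR-based gene targeting in Schizosaccharomyces pombe. Typically, the cassette is amplified with primers carrying tails homologous to the target locus, and the product integrates by homologous recombination. With this layout, the 3HA tag is fused in frame to the C-terminus of the endogenous protein, ADH1 supplies transcription termination, and kanMX selects integrants. The tagged protein can then be detected or immunoprecipitated while expressed from its own promoter. The depositor notes a single-nucleotide mismatch that may affect an NheI site but is not expected to impair function.
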