Features (pLannotate 1.2.2; 11 found; start..end, strand, type, name):
     67..156     +  CDS            3xHA: three tandem HA epitope tags
    189..376     +  terminator     ADH1 terminator: S. cerevisiae ADH1; transcription terminator for the S. cerevisiae alcohol dehydrogenase 1 (ADH1) gene
    451..1807    +  gene           kanMX: yeast selectable marker conferring kanamycin resistance (Wach et al., 1994)
   1912..1930    -  promoter       T7 promoter: promoter for bacteriophage T7 RNA polymerase
   1952..2005    -  CDS            lacI (fragment): lac repressor; lacI; The lac repressor binds to the lac operator to inhibit transcription in E. coli. This inhibition can be relieved by adding lactose or isopropyl-β-D-thiogalactopyranoside (IPTG).
   2188..2776    -  rep_origin     ori: high-copy-number ColE1/pMB1/pBR322/pUC origin of replication
   2947..3807    -  CDS            AmpR: β-lactamase; bla; confers resistance to ampicillin, carbenicillin, and related antibiotics
   3808..3912    -  promoter       AmpR promoter: bla
   4007..4042    +  CDS            rop (fragment): Rop protein, which maintains plasmids at low copy number; rop
   4144..4195    +  misc_feature   bom (fragment): basis of mobility region from pBR322
   4258..4276    +  promoter       SP6 promoter: promoter for bacteriophage SP6 RNA polymerase
>Addgene plasmid #39295 | pFA6a-3HA-kanMX6 | depositor full sequence | sequence record 49547 | pFA6a-3HA-kanMX6 sequence 4276 bps
ACGCGGCCGCCAGCTGAAGCTTCGTACGCTGCAGGTCGACGGATCCCCGGGTTAATTAACATCTTTTACC
CATACGATGTTCCTGACTATGCGGGCTATCCGTATGACGTCCCGGACTATGCAGGATCCTATCCATATGA
CGTTCCAGATTACGCTGCTCAGTGCTGAGGCGCGCCACTTCTAAATAAGCGAATTTCTTATGATTTATGA
TTTTTATTATTAAATAAGTTATAAAAAAAATAAGTGTATACAAATTTTAAAGTGACTCTTAGGTTTTAAA
ACGAAAATTCTTATTCTTGAGTAACTCTTTCCTGTAGGTCAGGTTGCTTTCTCAGGTATAGTATGAGGTC
GCTCTTATTGACCACACCTCTACCGGCAGATCCGCTAGGGATAACAGGGTAATATAGATCTGTTTAGCTT
GCCTCGTCCCCGCCGGGTCACCCGGCCAGCGACATGGAGGCCCAGAATACCCTCCTTGACAGTCTTGACG
TGCGCAGCTCAGGGGCATGATGTGACTGTCGCCCGTACATTTAGCCCATACATCCCCATGTATAATCATT
TGCATCCATACATTTTGATGGCCGCACGGCGCGAAGCAAAAATTACGGCTCCTCGCTGCAGACCTGCGAG
CAGGGAAACGCTCCCCTCACAGACGCGTTGAATTGTCCCCACGCCGCGCCCCTGTAGAGAAATATAAAAG
GTTAGGATTTGCCACTGAGGTTCTTCTTTCATATACTTCCTTTTAAAATCTTGCTAGGATACAGTTCTCA
CATCACATCCGAACATAAACAACCATGGGTAAGGAAAAGACTCACGTTTCGAGGCCGCGATTAAATTCCA
ACATGGATGCTGATTTATATGGGTATAAATGGGCTCGCGATAATGTCGGGCAATCAGGTGCGACAATCTA
TCGATTGTATGGGAAGCCCGATGCGCCAGAGTTGTTTCTGAAACATGGCAAAGGTAGCGTTGCCAATGAT
GTTACAGATGAGATGGTCAGACTAAACTGGCTGACGGAATTTATGCCTCTTCCGACCATCAAGCATTTTA
TCCGTACTCCTGATGATGCATGGTTACTCACCACTGCGATCCCCGGCAAAACAGCATTCCAGGTATTAGA
AGAATATCCTGATTCAGGTGAAAATATTGTTGATGCGCTGGCAGTGTTCCTGCGCCGGTTGCATTCGATT
CCTGTTTGTAATTGTCCTTTTAACAGCGATCGCGTATTTCGTCTCGCTCAGGCGCAATCACGAATGAATA
ACGGTTTGGTTGATGCGAGTGATTTTGATGACGAGCGTAATGGCTGGCCTGTTGAACAAGTCTGGAAAGA
AATGCATAAGCTTTTGCCATTCTCACCGGATTCAGTCGTCACTCATGGTGATTTCTCACTTGATAACCTT
ATTTTTGACGAGGGGAAATTAATAGGTTGTATTGATGTTGGACGAGTCGGAATCGCAGACCGATACCAGG
ATCTTGCCATCCTATGGAACTGCCTCGGTGAGTTTTCTCCTTCATTACAGAAACGGCTTTTTCAAAAATA
TGGTATTGATAATCCTGATATGAATAAATTGCAGTTTCATTTGATGCTCGATGAGTTTTTCTAATCAGTA
CTGACAATAAAAAGATTCTTGTTTTCAAGAACTTGTCATTTGTATAGTTTTTTTATATTGTAGTTGTTCT
ATTTTAATCAAATGTTAGCGTGATTTATATTTTTTTTCGCCTCGACATCATCTGCCCAGATGCGAAGTTA
AGTGCGCAGAAAGTAATATCATGCGTCAATCGTATGTGAATGCTGGTCGCTATACTGCTGTCGATTCGAT
ACTAACGCCGCCATCCAGTTTAAACGAGCTCGAATTCATCGATGATATCAGATCCACTAGTGGCCTATGC
GGCCGCGGATCTGCCGGTCTCCCTATAGTGAGTCGTATTAATTTCGATAAGCCAGGTTAACCTGCATTAA
TGAATCGGCCAACGCGCGGGGAGAGGCGGTTTGCGTATTGGGCGCTCTTCCGCTTCCTCGCTCACTGACT
CGCTGCGCTCGGTCGTTCGGCTGCGGCGAGCGGTATCAGCTCACTCAAAGGCGGTAATACGGTTATCCAC
AGAATCAGGGGATAACGCAGGAAAGAACATGTGAGCAAAAGGCCAGCAAAAGGCCAGGAACCGTAAAAAG
GCCGCGTTGCTGGCGTTTTTCCATAGGCTCCGCCCCCCTGACGAGCATCACAAAAATCGACGCTCAAGTC
AGAGGTGGCGAAACCCGACAGGACTATAAAGATACCAGGCGTTTCCCCCTGGAAGCTCCCTCGTGCGCTC
TCCTGTTCCGACCCTGCCGCTTACCGGATACCTGTCCGCCTTTCTCCCTTCGGGAAGCGTGGCGCTTTCT
CAATGCTCACGCTGTAGGTATCTCAGTTCGGTGTAGGTCGTTCGCTCCAAGCTGGGCTGTGTGCACGAAC
CCCCCGTTCAGCCCGACCGCTGCGCCTTATCCGGTAACTATCGTCTTGAGTCCAACCCGGTAAGACACGA
CTTATCGCCACTGGCAGCAGCCACTGGTAACAGGATTAGCAGAGCGAGGTATGTAGGCGGTGCTACAGAG
TTCTTGAAGTGGTGGCCTAACTACGGCTACACTAGAAGGACAGTATTTGGTATCTGCGCTCTGCTGAAGC
CAGTTACCTTCGGAAAAAGAGTTGGTAGCTCTTGATCCGGCAAACAAACCACCGCTGGTAGCGGTGGTTT
TTTTGTTTGCAAGCAGCAGATTACGCGCAGAAAAAAAGGATCTCAAGAAGATCCTTTGATCTTTTCTACG
GGGTCTGACGCTCAGTGGAACGAAAACTCACGTTAAGGGATTTTGGTCATGAGATTATCAAAAAGGATCT
TCACCTAGATCCTTTTAAATTAAAAATGAAGTTTTAAATCAATCTAAAGTATATATGAGTAAACTTGGTC
TGACAGTTACCAATGCTTAATCAGTGAGGCACCTATCTCAGCGATCTGTCTATTTCGTTCATCCATAGTT
GCCTGACTCCCCGTCGTGTAGATAACTACGATACGGGAGGGCTTACCATCTGGCCCCAGTGCTGCAATGA
TACCGCGAGACCCACGCTCACCGGCTCCAGATTTATCAGCAATAAACCAGCCAGCCGGAAGGGCCGAGCG
CAGAAGTGGTCCTGCAACTTTATCCGCCTCCATCCAGTCTATTAATTGTTGCCGGGAAGCTAGAGTAAGT
AGTTCGCCAGTTAATAGTTTGCGCAACGTTGTTGCCATTGCTACAGGCATCGTGGTGTCACGCTCGTCGT
TTGGTATGGCTTCATTCAGCTCCGGTTCCCAACGATCAAGGCGAGTTACATGATCCCCCATGTTGTGCAA
AAAAGCGGTTAGCTCCTTCGGTCCTCCGATCGTTGTCAGAAGTAAGTTGGCCGCAGTGTTATCACTCATG
GTTATGGCAGCACTGCATAATTCTCTTACTGTCATGCCATCCGTAAGATGCTTTTCTGTGACTGGTGAGT
ACTCAACCAAGTCATTCTGAGAATAGTGTATGCGGCGACCGAGTTGCTCTTGCCCGGCGTCAATACGGGA
TAATACCGCGCCACATAGCAGAACTTTAAAAGTGCTCATCATTGGAAAACGTTCTTCGGGGCGAAAACTC
TCAAGGATCTTACCGCTGTTGAGATCCAGTTCGATGTAACCCACTCGTGCACCCAACTGATCTTCAGCAT
CTTTTACTTTCACCAGCGTTTCTGGGTGAGCAAAAACAGGAAGGCAAAATGCCGCAAAAAAGGGAATAAG
GGCGACACGGAAATGTTGAATACTCATACTCTTCCTTTTTCAATATTATTGAAGCATTTATCAGGGTTAT
TGTCTCATGAGCGGATACATATTTGAATGTATTTAGAAAAATAAACAAATAGGGGTTCCGCGCACATTTC
CCCGAAAAGTGCCACCTGACGTCTAAGAAACCATTATTATCATGACATTAACCTATAAAAATAGGCGTAT
CACGAGGCCCTTTCGTCTCGCGCGTTTCGGTGATGACGGTGAAAACCTCTGACACATGCAGCTCCCGGAG
ACGGTCACAGCTTGTCTGTAAGCGGATGCCGGGAGCAGACAAGCCCGTCAGGGCGCGTCAGCGGGTGTTG
GCGGGTGTCGGGGCTGGCTTAACTATGCGGCATCAGAGCAGATTGTACTGAGAGTGCACCATATGGACAT
ATTGTCGTTAGAACGCGGCTACAATTAATACATAACCTTATGTATCATACACATACGATTTAGGTGACAC
TATAGA
