>Addgene plasmid #39295 | pFA6a-3HA-kanMX6 | addgene partial sequence | sequence record 51135 | SP6 5'-ATTTAGGTGACACTATAG-3'
CGACGGATCCCCGGGTTAATTAACATCTTTTACCCATACGATGTTCCTGACTATGCGGGCTATCCCTATG
ACGTCCCGGACTATGCAGGATCCTATCCATATGACGTTCCAGATTACGCTGCTCAGTGCTGAGGCGCGCC
ACTTCTAAATAAGCGAATTTCTTATGATTTATGATTTTTATTATTAAATAAGTTATAAAAAAAATAAGTG
TATACAAATTTTAAAGTGACTCTTAGGTTTTAAAACGAAAATTCTTATTCTTGAGTAACTCTTTCCTGTA
GGTCAGGTTGCTTTCTCAGGTATAGTATGAGGTCGCTCTTATTGACCACACCTCTACCGGCAGATCCGCT
AGGGATAACAGGGTAATATAGATCTGTTTAGCTTGCCTCGTCCCCGCCGGGTCACCCGGCCAGCGACATG
GAGGCCCAGAATACCCTCCTTGACAGTCTTGACGTGCGCAGCTCAGGGGCATGATGTGACTGTCGCCCGT
ACATTTAGCCCATACATCCCCATGTATAATCATTTGCATCCATACATTTTGATGGCCGCACGGCGCGAAG
CAAAAATTACGGCTCCTCGCTGCAGACCTGCGAGCAGGGAAACGCTCCCCTCACAGACGCGTTGAATTGT
CCCCACGCCGCGCCCCTGTAGAGAAATATAAAAGGTTAGGATTTGCCACTGAGGTTCTTCTTTCATATAC
TTCCTTTTAAAATCTTGCTAGGATACAGTTCTCACATCACATCCGAACATAAACAACCATGGGTAAGGAA
AAGACTCACGTTTCGAGGCCGCGATTAAATTCCAACATGGATGCTGATTTATATGGGTATAAATGGGCTC
GCGATAATGTCGGGCAATCAGGTGCGACAATCTATCGATTGTATGGG
