>Addgene plasmid #39295 | pFA6a-3HA-kanMX6 | addgene partial sequence | sequence record 51610 | Kan-R 5'-ATCGCGAGCCCATTTATACC-3'
TTAATCGCGGCCTCGAAACGTGAGTCTTTTCCTTACCCATGGTTGTTTATGTTCGGATGTGATGTGAGAA
CTGTATCCTAGCAAGATTTTAAAAGGAAGTATATGAAAGAAGAACCTCAGTGGCAAATCCTAACCTTTTA
TATTTCTCTACAGGGGCGCGGCGTGGGGACAATTCAACGCGTCTGTGAGGGGAGCGTTTCCCTGCTCGCA
GGTCTGCAGCGAGGAGCCGTAATTTTTGCTTCGCGCCGTGCGGCCATCAAAATGTATGGATGCAAATGAT
TATACATGGGGATGTATGGGCTAAATGTACGGGCGACAGTCACATCATGCCCCTGAGCTGCGCACGTCAA
GACTGTCAAGGAGGGTATTCTGGGCCTCCATGTCGCTGGCCGGGTGACCCGGCGGGGACGAGGCAAGCTA
AACAGATCTATATTACCCTGTTATCCCTAGCGGATCTGCCGGTAGAGGTGTGGTCAATAAGAGCGACCTC
ATACTATACCTGAGAAAGCAACCTGACCTACAGGAAAGAGTTACTCAAGAATAAGAATTTTCGTTTTAAA
ACCTAAGAGTCACTTTAAAATTTGTATACACTTATTTTTTTTATAACTTATTTAATAATAAAAATCATAA
ATCATAAGAAATTCGCTTATTTAGAAGTGGCGCGCCTCAGCACTGAGCAGCGTAATCTGGAACGTCATAT
GGATAGGATCCTGCATAGTCCGGGACGTCATAGGGATAGCCCGCATAGTCAGGAACATCGTATGGGTAAA
AGATGTTAATTAACCCGGGGATCCGTCGACCTGCAGCGTACGAAGCTTCAGCTGGCGGCCGCGTTCTATA
GTGTCACCTAAATCGTATGTGTATGATACATAAGGTTATGTATTAATTGTAGCCGCGTTCTAACGACAAT
ATGTCCATATGGTGCACTCTCAGTACAATCTGCTCTGAT
